Addgene plasmid #109288: pSUM-Kan-MCS1-gfp
Purpose: Expresses high levels of gfp in mycobacteria
Depositing lab: Nicolai van Oers. Depositing organization: University of Texas Southwestern Medical Center. Publication: Mycobacterial shuttle vectors designed for high-level protein expression in infected macrophages. Eitson JL, Medeiros JJ, Hoover AR, Srivastava S, Roybal KT, Ainsa JA, Hansen EJ, Gumbo T, van Oers NS. Appl Environ Microbiol. 2012 Oct;78(19):6829-37. doi: 10.1128/AEM.01674-12. Epub 2012 Jul 20. PubMed 22820329.
Backbone
  Vector backbone: pSUM36
  Backbone manufacturer: from PMID 9218713
  Vector type: Bacterial Expression
Growth in bacteria
  Bacterial resistance: Kanamycin, 50 μg/mL
  Growth temperature: 37°C
  Growth strain: DH5alpha
  Copy number: Low Copy
Gene/Insert
  Gene/Insert name: Multiple Cloning Site and GFP
  Promoter: Kanamycin
  Cloning method: Restriction Enzyme; 5′ cloning site HindIII (unknown if destroyed); 3′ cloning site HindIII (unknown if destroyed)
Terms and licenses: Academic/Nonprofit Terms; Industry Terms: Not Available to Industry
Depositor comments: GFP cloned into pSUM36 in reverse orientation so that it is expressed off the 3' end of the kanamycin cassette.
How to cite: pSUM-Kan-MCS1-gfp was a gift from Nicolai van Oers (Addgene plasmid # 109288 ; http://n2t.net/addgene:109288 ; RRID:Addgene_109288)
