[The description below was written by a language model from this plasmid's Addgene catalogue record and pLannotate feature annotations shown in this document.]
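Description:
pSUM-Kan-MCS1-gfp is a bacterial expression plasmid built on the pSUM36 backbone, one of a set of Escherichia coli–mycobacteria shuttle vectors designed for high-level protein expression in mycobacteria, including within infected macrophages. It is about 6.0 kb, is listed as low copy, and is selected with kanamycin. The annotated sequence shows a p15A origin (plus a short fragment matching the RSF origin) for replication in E. coli. No mycobacterial replicon is annotated, but roughly 2.5 kb between the p15A origin and the resistance region carries no annotation, so the table probably does not capture every functional element.

The resistance cassette derives from Tn5. A partial tnpA transposase reading frame is followed by the complete neo (nptII) aminoglycoside phosphotransferase gene, a truncated ble fragment and a short IS1 remnant, all on the same strand. Just downstream, across the plasmid's numbering origin, lies a small lacZα fragment on the opposite strand, then the Aequorea victoria GFP coding sequence followed by a pUC18/19-type multiple cloning site. GFP lies in the same orientation as neo. This matches the depositor's note that the reporter was inserted at HindIII sites, in reverse orientation relative to the parental vector, so that it is transcribed as a read-through from the 3′ end of the kanamycin cassette. The record accordingly names the kanamycin resistance promoter as the driver, and no separate GFP promoter is annotated.

The stated purpose is strong GFP expression in mycobacteria, which makes the plasmid suited to fluorescently labelling bacilli. The adjoining cloning site should also allow other sequences to be placed in the same expression context.
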