Features (pLannotate 1.2.2; 9 found; start..end, strand, type, name):
     83..799     +  CDS            GFP: Aequoria victoria green fluorescent protein
    800..856     +  misc_feature   MCS: pUC18/19 multiple cloning site
   1195..1250    -  rep_origin     RSF ori (fragment): Plasmids containing the RSF 1030 origin of replication can be propagated in E. coli cells that contain additional plasmids with compatible origins.
   1338..1883    -  rep_origin     p15A ori: Plasmids containing the medium-copy-number p15A origin of replication can be propagated in E. coli cells that contain a second plasmid with the ColE1 origin.
   4441..4824    +  CDS            tnpA (fragment): TN5P_ECOLX - Also known as tnp. Experimental evidence at protein level: Swiss-Prot protein existence level 1. Mediates transposition of transposon Tn5 by a 'cut and paste' mechanism. First, the monomeric transposase binds the 19 bp inverted DNA repeats flanking the transposon. Then, dimerization of the DNA- bound transposase creates a synaptic DNA complex. After nicking of the first DNA strand, excision of the transposon proceeds through a series of intermediates. The transposase then mediates the insertion of the transposon at a new site by strand transfer. The activity of the wild- type tran
   4856..5647    +  CDS            neo: KKA2_KLEPN - Also known as kan, nptII. Experimental evidence at protein level: Swiss-Prot protein existence level 1. Resistance to kanamycin, neomycin, paromomycin, ribostamycin, butirosin and gentamicin B. From Klebsiella pneumoniae.
   5671..5823    +  CDS            ble (fragment): BLE_KLEPN - Experimental evidence at protein level: Swiss-Prot protein existence level 1. Binding protein with a strong affinity to the bleomycin family of antibiotics. Binds to CL990; an antimitotic-antibiotic compound. From Klebsiella pneumoniae.
   5824..5890    +  mobile_element IS1 (fragment): prokaryotic transposable element IS1
   5893..1       -  CDS            lacZα (fragment) (across the origin): LacZα fragment of β-galactosidase; lacZ fragment
>Addgene plasmid #109288 | pSUM-Kan-MCS1-gfp | addgene full sequence | sequence record 211389 | Addgene NGS Result
GCCAAGCTTGGGCTGCAGGTCGACTCTAGAGGATCCCCGGGCGAGCTCGAATTCTGATTAACTTTATAAG
GAGGAAAAACATATGAGTAAAGGAGAAGAACTTTTCACTGGAGTTGTCCCAATTCTTGTTGAATTAGATG
GTGATGTTAATGGGCACAAATTTTCTGTCAGTGGAGAGGGTGAAGGTGATGCAACATACGGAAAACTTAC
CCTTAAATTTATTTGCACTACTGGAAAACTACCTGTTCCATGGCCAACACTTGTCACTACTTTGACTTAT
GGTGTTCAATGCTTTTCAAGATACCCAGATCATATGAAACGGCATGACTTTTTCAAGAGTGCCATGCCCG
AAGGTTATGTACAGGAAAGAACTATATTTTTCAAAGATGACGGGAACTATAAGACACGTGCTGAAGTCAA
GTTTGAAGGTGATACACTTGTTAATAGAATCGAGTTAAAAGGTATTGATTTTAAAGAAGATGGAAACATT
CTTGGACACAAATTGGAATACAACTATAACTCACACAATGTATACATCATGGCAGACAAACAAAAGAATG
GAATCAAAGTTAACTTCAAAATTAGACACAACATTGAAGATGGAAGCGTTCAACTAGCAGACCATTATCA
ACAAAATACTCCAATTGGCGATGGCCCTGTCCTTTTACCAGACAACCATTACCTGTCCACACAATCTGCC
CTTTCGAAAGATCCCAACGAAAAGAGAGACCACATGGTCCTTCTTGAGTTTGTAACAGCTGCTGGGATTA
CACATGGCATGGATGAACTATACAAATAGGAATTCGAGCTCGGTACCCGGGGATCCTCTAGAGTCGACCT
GCAGGCATGCAAGCTTGGCTGCAGGTCGACGGATCCGATTGGAGCCCTCCACTATTTGGATCAGAGCCCG
GGACGCTCGCCCGGACCGGAGTTGGCGGTCGGTCCGGGGCGTGCCCCGGAACCGTCCGAATTACCAGGTG
ATTCGGCATTCGTCCGCGCCCTCGCGCCGTCGTCGCGGGTGCCGACGCAGGGGTTAGCCGATTGCCATCT
AGCACTCTATACATGAGAGTGCTAGCGGAGTGTATATACTGGCTTACTATGTTGGCACTGATGAGGGTGT
CAGTGAAGTGCTTCATGTGGCAGGAGAAAAAAGGCTGCACCGGTGCGTCAGCAGAATATGTGATACAGGA
TATATTCCGCTTCCTCGCTCACTGACTCGCTACGCTCGGTCGTTCGACTGCGGCGAGCGGAAATGGCTTA
CGAACGGGGCGGAGATTTCCTGGAAGATGCCAGGAAGATACTTAACAGGGAAGTGAGAGGGCCGCGGCAA
AGCCGTTTTTCCATAGGCTCCGCCCCCCTGACAAGCATCACGAAATCTGACGCTCAAATCAGTGGTGGCG
AAACCCGACAGGACTATAAAGATACCAGGCGTTTCCCCCTGGCGGCTCCCTCGTGCGCTCTCCTGTTCCT
GCCTTTCGGTTTACCGGTGTCATTCCGCTGTTATGGCCGCGTTTGTCTCATTCCACGCCTGACACTCAGT
TCCGGGTAGGCAGTTCGCTCCAAGCTGGACTGTATGCACGAACCCCCCGTTCAGTCCGACCGCTGCGCCT
TATCCGGTAACTATCGTCTTGAGTCCAACCCGGAAAGACATGCAAAAGCACCACTGGCAGCAGCCACTGG
TAATTGATTTAGAGGAGTTAGTCTTGAAGTCATGCGCCGGTTAAGGCTAAACTGAAAGGACAAGTTTTGG
TGACTGCGCTCCTCCAAGCCAGTTACCTCGGTTCAAAGAGTTGGTAGCTCAGAGAACCTTCGAAAAACCG
CCCTGCAAGGCGGTTTTTTCGTTTTCAGAGCAAGAGATTACGCGCAGACCAAAACGATCTCAAGAAGATC
ATCTTATTAATCAGATAAAATATCGAGCCGAGAACGTTATCGAAGTTGGTCATGTGTAATCCCCTCGTTT
GAACTTTGGATTAAGCGTAGATACACCCTTGGACAAGCCAGTTGGATTCGGAGACAAGCAAATTCAGCCT
TAAAAAGGGCGAGGCCCTGCGGTGGTGGAACACCGCAGGGCCTCTAACCGCTCGACGCGCTGCACCAACC
AGCCCGCGAACGGCTGGCAGCCAGCGTAAGGCGCGGCTCATCGGGCGGCGTTCGCCACGATGTCCTGCAC
TTCGAGCCAAGCCTCGAACACCTGCTGGTGTGCACGACTCACCCGGTTGTTGACACCGCGCGCGGCCGTG
CGGGCTCGGTGGGGCGGCTCTGTCGCCCTTGCCAGCGTGAGTAGCGCGTACCTCACCTCGCCCAACAGGT
CGCACACAGCCGATTCGTACGCCATAAAGCCAGGTGAGCCCACCAGCTCCGTAAGTTCGGGCGCTGTGTG
GCTCGTACCCGCGCATTCAGGCGGCAGGGGGTCTAACGGGTCTAAGGCGGCGTGTACGGCCGCCACAGCG
GCTCTCAGCGGCCCGGAAACGTCCTCGAAACGACGCATGTGTTCCTCCTGGTTGGTACAGGTGGTTGGGG
GTGCTCGGCTGTCGCTGGTGTTCCACCACCAGGGCTCGACGGGAGAGCGGGGGAGTGTGCAGTTGTGGGG
TGGCCCCTCAGCGAAATATCTGACTTGGAGCTCGTGTCGGACCATACACCGGTGATTAATCGTGGTCTAC
TACCAAGCGTGAGCCACGTCGCCGACGAATTTGAGCAGCTCTGGCTGCCGTACTGGCCGCTGGCAAGCGA
CGATCTGCTCGAGGGGATCTACCGCCAAAGCCGCGCGTCGGCCCTAGGCCGCCGGTACATCGAGGCGAAC
CCAACAGCGCTGGCAAACCTGCTGGTCGTGGACGTAGACCATCCAGACGCAGCGCTCCGAGCGCTCAGCG
CCCGGGGGTCCCATCCGCTGCCCAACGCGATCGTGGGCAATCGCGCCAACGGCCACGCACACGCAGTGTG
GGCACTCAACGCCCCTGTTCCACGCACCGAATACGCGCGGCGTAAGCCGCTCGCATACATGGCGGCGTGC
GCCGAAGGCCTTCGGCGCGCCGTCGACGGCGACCGCAGTTACTCAGGCCTCATGACCAAAAACCCCGGCC
ACATCGCCTGGGAAACGGAATGGCTCCACTCAGATCTCTACACACTCAGCCACATCGAGGCCGAGCTCGG
CGCGAACATGCCACCGCCGCGCTGGCGTCAGCAGACCACGTACAAAGCGGCTCCGACGCCGCTAGGGCGG
AATTGCGCACTGTTCGATTCCGTCAGGTTGTGGGCCTATCGTCCCGCCCTCATGCGGATCTACCTGCCGA
CCCGGAACGTGGACGGACTCGGCCGCGCGATCTATGCCGAGTGCCACGCGCGAAACGCCGAATTCCCGTG
CAACGACGTGTGTCCCGGACCGCTACCGGACAGCGAGGTCCGCGCCATCGCCAACAGCATTTGGCGTTGG
ATCACAACCAAGTCGCGCATTTGGGCGGACGGGATCGTGGTCTACGAGGCCACACTCAGTGCGCGCCAGT
CGGCCATCTCGCGGAAGGGCGCAGCAGCGCGCACGGCGGCGAGCACAGTTGCGCGGCGCGCAAAGTCCGC
GTCAGCCATGGAGGCATTGCTATGAGCGACGGCTACAGCGACGGCTACAACCGGCAGCCGACTGTCCGCA
AAAAGCGGCGCGTGACCGCCGCCGAAGGCGCTCGAATCACCGGACTATCCGAACGCCACGTCGTCCGGCT
CGTGGCGCAGGAACGCAGCGAGTGGCTCGCCGAGCAGGCTGCACGCCGCGAACGCATCCGCGCCTATCAC
GACGACGAGGGCCACTCTTGGCCGCAAACGGCCAAACATTTCGGGCTGCATCTGGACACCGTTAAGCGAC
TCGGCTATCGGGCGAGGAAAGAGCGTGCGGCAGAACAGGAAGCGGCTCAAAAGGCCCACAACGAAGCCGA
CAATCCACCGCTGTTCTAACGCAATTGGGGAGCGGGTGTCGCGGGGGTTCCGTGGGGGGTTCCGTTGCAA
CGGGTCGGACAGGTAAAAGTCCTGGTAGACGCTAGTTTTCTGGTTTGGGCCATGCCTGTCTCGTTGCGTG
TTTCGTTGCGCCCGTTTTGAATACCAGCCAGACGAGACGGGGTTCTACGAATCTTGGTCGATACCAAGCC
ATTTCCGCTGAATATCGGGGAGCTCACCGCCAGAATCGGTGGTTGTGGTGATGTACGTGGCGAACTCCGT
TGTAGTGCCTGTGGTGGCATCCGTGGCCACTCTCGTTGCACGGTTCGTTGTGCCGTTACAGGCCCCGTTG
ACAGCTCACCGAACGTAGTTAAAACATGCTGGTCAAACTAGGTTTACCAACGATACGAGTCAGCTCATCT
AGGGCCAGTTCTAGGCGTTGTTCGTTGCGCGGTTCGTTGCGCATGTTTCGTGTGGTTGCTAGATGGCTCC
GCAACCACACGCTTCGAGGTTGAGTGCTTCCAGCACGGGCGCGATCCAGAAGAACTTCGTCGTGCGACTG
TCCTCGTTATTTCTAGGCACAGCTTCACGCTGCCGCAAGCACTCAGGGCGCAAGGGCTGCTAAAGGAAGC
GGAACACGTAGAAAGCCAGTCCGCAGAAACGGTGCTGACCCCGGATGAATGTCAGCTACTGGGCTATCTG
GACAAGGGAAAACGCAAGCGCAAAGAGAAAGCAGGTAGCTTGCAGTGGGCTTACATGGCGATAGCTAGAC
TGGGCGGTTTTATGGACAGCAAGCGAACCGGAATTGCCAGCTGGGGCGCCCTCTGGTAAGGTTGGGAAGC
CCTGCAAAGTAAACTGGATGGCTTTCTTGCCGCCAAGGATCTGATGGCGCAGGGGATCAAGATCTGATCA
AGAGACAGGATGAGGATCGTTTCGCATGATTGAACAAGATGGATTGCACGCAGGTTCTCCGGCCGCTTGG
GTGGAGAGGCTATTCGGCTATGACTGGGCACAACAGACAATCGGCTGCTCTGATGCCGCCGTGTTCCGGC
TGTCAGCGCAGGGGCGCCCGGTTCTTTTTGTCAAGACCGACCTGTCCGGTGCCCTGAATGAACTCCAAGA
CGAGGCAGCGCGGCTATCGTGGCTGGCCACGACGGGCGTTCCTTGCGCAGCTGTGCTCGACGTTGTCACT
GAAGCGGGAAGGGACTGGCTGCTATTGGGCGAAGTGCCGGGGCAGGATCTCCTGTCATCTCACCTTGCTC
CTGCCGAGAAAGTATCCATCATGGCTGATGCAATGCGGCGGCTGCATACGCTTGATCCGGCTACCTGCCC
ATTCGACCACCAAGCGAAACATCGCATCGAGCGAGCACGTACTCGGATGGAAGCCGGTCTTGTCGATCAG
GATGATCTGGACGAAGAGCATCAGGGGCTCGCGCCAGCCGAACTGTTCGCCAGGCTCAAGGCGCGGATGC
CCGACGGCGAGGATCTCGTCGTGACCCATGGCGATGCCTGCTTGCCGAATATCATGGTGGAAAATGGCCG
CTTTTCTGGATTCATCGACTGTGGCCGGCTGGGTGTGGCGGACCGCTATCAGGACATAGCGTTGGCTACC
CGTGATATTGCTGAAGAGCTTGGCGGCGAATGGGCTGACCGCTTCCTCGTGCTTTACGGTATCGCCGCTC
CCGATTCGCAGCGCATCGCCTTCTATCGCCTTCTTGACGAGTTCTTCTGAGCGGGACTCTGGGGTTCGAA
ATGACCGACCAAGCGACGCCCAACCTGCCATCACGAGATTTCGATTCCACCGCCGCCTTCTATGAAAGGT
TGGGCTTCGGAATCGTTTTCCGGGACGCCGGCTGGATGATCCTCCAGCGCGGGGATCTCATGCTGGAGTT
CTTCGCCCACCCCCTGTCCCTCCTGTTCAGCTACTGACGGGGTGGTGCGTAACGGCAAAAGCACCGCCGG
ACATCAGCGCCATTCGCCATTCAGGCTGCGCAACTGTTGGGAAGGGCGATCGGTGCGGGCCTCTTCGCTA
TTACGCCAGCTGGCGAAAGGGGGATGTGCTGCAAGGCGATTAAGTTGGGTAACGCCAGGGTTTTCCCAGT
CACGACGTTGTAAAACGACGGCCAGT
